Addgene plasmid #118696: pGL421_MLL2_promoter
Purpose: Express MLL2/KMT2B promoter for luciferase assay
Depositing lab: Christopher Vakoc. Depositing organization: Cold Spring Harbor Laboratory. Publication: A Transcription Factor Addiction in Leukemia Imposed by the MLL Promoter Sequence. Lu B, Klingbeil O, Tarumoto Y, Somerville TDD, Huang YH, Wei Y, Wai DC, Low JKK, Milazzo JP, Wu XS, Cao Z, Yan X, Demerdash OE, Huang G, Mackay JP, Kinney JB, Shi J, Vakoc CR. Cancer Cell. 2018 Dec 10;34(6):970-981.e8. doi: 10.1016/j.ccell.2018.10.015. Epub 2018 Nov 29. PubMed 30503706.
Backbone
  Vector backbone: pGL421
  Backbone manufacturer: Promega
  Backbone size w/o insert (bp): 5512
  Total vector size (bp): 6295
  Vector type: Luciferase
  Selectable markers: Puromycin
Growth in bacteria
  Bacterial resistance: Ampicillin, 100 μg/mL
  Growth temperature: 37°C
  Growth strain: DH5alpha
  Copy number: High Copy
Gene/Insert
  Gene/Insert name: MLL_promoter
  Species: H. sapiens (human)
  Insert size (bp): 783
Terms and licenses: Academic/Nonprofit Terms; Industry Terms: Not Available to Industry
How to cite: pGL421_MLL2_promoter was a gift from Christopher Vakoc (Addgene plasmid # 118696 ; http://n2t.net/addgene:118696 ; RRID:Addgene_118696)
