[The description below was written by a language model from this plasmid's Addgene catalogue record and pLannotate feature annotations shown in this document.]
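Description:
pGL421_MLL2_promoter is a firefly luciferase reporter plasmid built on Promega's pGL421 backbone and designed to measure the transcriptional activity of a human promoter fragment in mammalian cells. It is propagated in E. coli as a high-copy plasmid through a ColE1/pUC-type origin, with ampicillin selection from a β-lactamase gene. For mammalian cells it carries a separate cassette in which the SV40 enhancer/early promoter drives puromycin N-acetyltransferase, followed by a synthetic poly(A) signal. This allows selection of stably transfected populations as well as transient assays.

The reporter unit is the synthetic luc2 luciferase coding sequence fused at its 3' end to hPEST, a codon-optimised degradation motif from mouse ornithine decarboxylase. The motif shortens the reporter's half-life, so the signal tracks changes in promoter activity more closely. The unit is terminated by an SV40 poly(A) signal. Upstream of the cloning region, a synthetic poly(A) signal and an RNA polymerase II pause site from the human α2-globin gene suppress read-through transcription from the backbone, reducing background. The annotation leaves a gap between the pause site and the luciferase start, which is consistent with the position of the catalogued 783 bp human insert, although the insert itself was not annotated.

The record names the insert inconsistently: the plasmid name and purpose refer to the MLL2/KMT2B promoter, while the insert field reads "MLL_promoter". The sequenced record (6,264 nt) is also slightly shorter than the stated total size of 6,295 bp. The short SV40 large T and tetracycline-resistance fragments called by the annotation appear to be backbone remnants rather than functional genes. The stated use is promoter luciferase assays, from a study of transcription factor dependence in leukemia.
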