Features (pLannotate 1.2.2; 13 found; start..end, strand, type, name):
   1411..1530    +  CDS            hPEST: PEST degradation sequence from mouse ornithine decarboxylase human codon-optimized
   1582..1703    -  polyA_signal   SV40 poly(A) signal: SV40 polyadenylation signal
   1729..1860    -  CDS            LT_SV40 (fragment): Experimental evidence at protein level: Swiss-Prot protein existence level 1. Isoform 17kT antigen targets host RBL2 for degradation and promotes cell proliferation. Transactivates host cyclin A promoter through its J domain. From Simian virus 40 (SV40).
   1897..2254    +  promoter       SV40 promoter: SV40 enhancer and early promoter
   2285..2884    +  CDS            PuroR: puromycin N-acetyltransferase confers resistance to puromycin
   2909..2957    +  polyA_signal   poly(A) signal: synthetic polyadenylation signal
   2973..3104    +  CDS            TcR (fragment): tetracycline efflux protein; tet; confers resistance to tetracycline
   3284..3872    -  rep_origin     ori: high-copy-number ColE1/pMB1/pBR322/pUC origin of replication
   4072..4932    -  CDS            AmpR: β-lactamase confers resistance to ampicillin, carbenicillin, and related antibiotics
   4933..4974    -  promoter       AmpR promoter (fragment): bla
   5037..5085    +  polyA_signal   poly(A) signal: synthetic polyadenylation signal
   5099..5190    +  misc_feature   pause site: RNA polymerase II transcriptional pause signal from the human α2 globin gene
   6022..1407    +  CDS            luciferase (across the origin): firefly luciferase synthetic luc2 version of the luciferase gene
>Addgene plasmid #118696 | pGL421_MLL2_promoter | addgene full sequence | sequence record 230452 | Addgene NGS Result
AGCGAGAATAGCTTGCAGTTCTTCATGCCCGTGTTGGGTGCCCTGTTCATCGGTGTGGCTGTGGCCCCAG
CTAACGACATCTACAACGAGCGCGAGCTGCTGAACAGCATGGGCATCAGCCAGCCCACCGTCGTATTCGT
GAGCAAGAAAGGGCTGCAAAAGATCCTCAACGTGCAAAAGAAGCTACCGATCATACAAAAGATCATCATC
ATGGATAGCAAGACCGACTACCAGGGCTTCCAAAGCATGTACACCTTCGTGACTTCCCATTTGCCACCCG
GCTTCAACGAGTACGACTTCGTGCCCGAGAGCTTCGACCGGGACAAAACCATCGCCCTGATCATGAACAG
TAGTGGCAGTACCGGATTGCCCAAGGGCGTAGCCCTACCGCACCGCACCGCTTGTGTCCGATTCAGTCAT
GCCCGCGACCCCATCTTCGGCAACCAGATCATCCCCGACACCGCTATCCTCAGCGTGGTGCCATTTCACC
ACGGCTTCGGCATGTTCACCACGCTGGGCTACTTGATCTGCGGCTTTCGGGTCGTGCTCATGTACCGCTT
CGAGGAGGAGCTATTCTTGCGCAGCTTGCAAGACTATAAGATTCAATCTGCCCTGCTGGTGCCCACACTA
TTTAGCTTCTTCGCTAAGAGCACTCTCATCGACAAGTACGACCTAAGCAACTTGCACGAGATCGCCAGCG
GCGGGGCGCCGCTCAGCAAGGAGGTAGGTGAGGCCGTGGCCAAACGCTTCCACCTACCAGGCATCCGCCA
GGGCTACGGCCTGACAGAAACAACCAGCGCCATTCTGATCACCCCCGAAGGGGACGACAAGCCTGGCGCA
GTAGGCAAGGTGGTGCCCTTCTTCGAGGCTAAGGTGGTGGACTTGGACACCGGTAAGACACTGGGTGTGA
ACCAGCGCGGCGAGCTGTGCGTCCGTGGCCCCATGATCATGAGCGGCTACGTTAACAACCCCGAGGCTAC
AAACGCTCTCATCGACAAGGACGGCTGGCTGCACAGCGGCGACATCGCCTACTGGGACGAGGACGAGCAC
TTCTTCATCGTGGACCGGCTGAAGAGCCTGATCAAATACAAGGGCTACCAGGTAGCCCCAGCCGAACTGG
AGAGCATCCTGCTGCAACACCCCAACATCTTCGACGCCGGGGTCGCCGGCCTGCCCGACGACGATGCCGG
CGAGCTGCCCGCCGCAGTCGTCGTGCTGGAACACGGTAAAACCATGACCGAGAAGGAGATCGTGGACTAT
GTGGCCAGCCAGGTTACAACCGCCAAGAAGCTGCGCGGTGGTGTTGTGTTCGTGGACGAGGTGCCTAAAG
GACTGACCGGCAAGTTGGACGCCCGCAAGATCCGCGAGATTCTCATTAAGGCCAAGAAGGGCGGCAAGAT
CGCCGTGAATTCTCACGGCTTCCCTCCCGAGGTGGAGGAGCAGGCCGCCGGCACCCTGCCCATGAGCTGC
GCCCAGGAGAGCGGCATGGATAGACACCCTGCTGCTTGCGCCAGCGCCAGGATCAACGTCTAAGGCCGCG
ACTCTAGAGTCGGGGCGGCCGGCCGCTTCGAGCAGACATGATAAGATACATTGATGAGTTTGGACAAACC
ACAACTAGAATGCAGTGAAAAAAATGCTTTATTTGTGAAATTTGTGATGCTATTGCTTTATTTGTAACCA
TTATAAGCTGCAATAAACAAGTTAACAACAACAATTGCATTCATTTTATGTTTCAGGTTCAGGGGGAGGT
GTGGGAGGTTTTTTAAAGCAAGTAAAACCTCTACAAATGTGGTAAAATCGATAAGGATCCGTTTGCGTAT
TGGGCGCTCTTCCGCTGATCTGCGCAGCACCATGGCCTGAAATAACCTCTGAAAGAGGAACTTGGTTAGC
TACCTTCTGAGGCGGAAAGAACCAGCTGTGGAATGTGTGTCAGTTAGGGTGTGGAAAGTCCCCAGGCTCC
CCAGCAGGCAGAAGTATGCAAAGCATGCATCTCAATTAGTCAGCAACCAGGTGTGGAAAGTCCCCAGGCT
CCCCAGCAGGCAGAAGTATGCAAAGCATGCATCTCAATTAGTCAGCAACCATAGTCCCGCCCCTAACTCC
GCCCATCCCGCCCCTAACTCCGCCCAGTTCCGCCCATTCTCCGCCCCATGGCTGACTAATTTTTTTTATT
TATGCAGAGGCCGAGGCCGCCTCTGCCTCTGAGCTATTCCAGAAGTAGTGAGGAGGCTTTTTTGGAGGCC
TAGGCTTTTGCAAAAAGCTCGATTCTTCTGACACTAGCGCCACCATGACCGAGTACAAGCCTACCGTGCG
CCTGGCCACTCGCGATGATGTGCCCCGCGCCGTCCGCACTCTGGCCGCCGCTTTCGCCGACTACCCCGCT
ACCCGGCACACCGTGGACCCCGACCGGCACATCGAGCGTGTGACAGAGTTGCAGGAGCTGTTCCTGACCC
GCGTCGGGCTGGACATCGGCAAGGTGTGGGTAGCCGACGACGGCGCGGCCGTGGCCGTGTGGACTACCCC
CGAGAGCGTTGAGGCCGGCGCCGTGTTCGCCGAGATCGGCCCCCGAATGGCCGAGCTGAGCGGCAGCCGC
CTGGCCGCCCAGCAGCAAATGGAGGGCCTGCTTGCCCCCCATCGTCCCAAGGAGCCTGCCTGGTTTCTGG
CCACTGTAGGAGTGAGCCCCGACCACCAGGGCAAGGGCTTGGGCAGCGCCGTCGTGTTGCCCGGCGTAGA
GGCCGCCGAACGCGCCGGTGTGCCCGCCTTTCTCGAAACAAGCGCACCAAGAAACCTTCCATTCTACGAG
CGCCTGGGCTTCACCGTGACCGCCGATGTCGAGGTGCCCGAGGGACCTAGGACCTGGTGTATGACACGAA
AACCTGGCGCCTAATGATCTAGAACCGGTCATGGCCGCAATAAAATATCTTTATTTTCATTACATCTGTG
TGTTGGTTTTTTGTGTGTTCGAACTAGATGCTGTCGACCGATGCCCTTGAGAGCCTTCAACCCAGTCAGC
TCCTTCCGGTGGGCGCGGGGCATGACTATCGTCGCCGCACTTATGACTGTCTTCTTTATCATGCAACTCG
TAGGACAGGTGCCGGCAGCGCTCTTCCGCTTCCTCGCTCACTGACTCGCTGCGCTCGGTCGTTCGGCTGC
GGCGAGCGGTATCAGCTCACTCAAAGGCGGTAATACGGTTATCCACAGAATCAGGGGATAACGCAGGAAA
GAACATGTGAGCAAAAGGCCAGCAAAAGGCCAGGAACCGTAAAAAGGCCGCGTTGCTGGCGTTTTTCCAT
AGGCTCCGCCCCCCTGACGAGCATCACAAAAATCGACGCTCAAGTCAGAGGTGGCGAAACCCGACAGGAC
TATAAAGATACCAGGCGTTTCCCCCTGGAAGCTCCCTCGTGCGCTCTCCTGTTCCGACCCTGCCGCTTAC
CGGATACCTGTCCGCCTTTCTCCCTTCGGGAAGCGTGGCGCTTTCTCATAGCTCACGCTGTAGGTATCTC
AGTTCGGTGTAGGTCGTTCGCTCCAAGCTGGGCTGTGTGCACGAACCCCCCGTTCAGCCCGACCGCTGCG
CCTTATCCGGTAACTATCGTCTTGAGTCCAACCCGGTAAGACACGACTTATCGCCACTGGCAGCAGCCAC
TGGTAACAGGATTAGCAGAGCGAGGTATGTAGGCGGTGCTACAGAGTTCTTGAAGTGGTGGCCTAACTAC
GGCTACACTAGAAGAACAGTATTTGGTATCTGCGCTCTGCTGAAGCCAGTTACCTTCGGAAAAAGAGTTG
GTAGCTCTTGATCCGGCAAACAAACCACCGCTGGTAGCGGTGGTTTTTTTGTTTGCAAGCAGCAGATTAC
GCGCAGAAAAAAAGGATCTCAAGAAGATCCTTTGATCTTTTCTACGGGGTCTGACGCTCAGTGGAACGAA
AACTCACGTTAAGGGATTTTGGTCATGAGATTATCAAAAAGGATCTTCACCTAGATCCTTTTAAATTAAA
AATGAAGTTTTAAATCAATCTAAAGTATATATGAGTAAACTTGGTCTGACAGCGGCCGCAAATGCTAAAC
CACTGCAGTGGTTACCAGTGCTTGATCAGTGAGGCACCGATCTCAGCGATCTGCCTATTTCGTTCGTCCA
TAGTGGCCTGACTCCCCGTCGTGTAGATCACTACGATTCGTGAGGGCTTACCATCAGGCCCCAGCGCAGC
AATGATGCCGCGAGAGCCGCGTTCACCGGCCCCCGATTTGTCAGCAATGAACCAGCCAGCAGGGAGGGCC
GAGCGAAGAAGTGGTCCTGCTACTTTGTCCGCCTCCATCCAGTCTATGAGCTGCTGTCGTGATGCTAGAG
TAAGAAGTTCGCCAGTGAGTAGTTTCCGAAGAGTTGTGGCCATTGCTACTGGCATCGTGGTATCACGCTC
GTCGTTCGGTATGGCTTCGTTCAACTCTGGTTCCCAGCGGTCAAGCCGGGTCACATGATCACCCATATTA
TGAAGAAATGCAGTCAGCTCCTTAGGGCCTCCGATCGTTGTCAGAAGTAAGTTGGCCGCGGTGTTGTCGC
TCATGGTAATGGCAGCACTACACAATTCTCTTACCGTCATGCCATCCGTAAGATGCTTTTCCGTGACCGG
CGAGTACTCAACCAAGTCGTTTTGTGAGTAGTGTATACGGCGACCAAGCTGCTCTTGCCCGGCGTCTATA
CGGGACAACACCGCGCCACATAGCAGTACTTTGAAAGTGCTCATCATCGGGAATCGTTCTTCGGGGCGGA
AAGACTCAAGGATCTTGCCGCTATTGAGATCCAGTTCGATATAGCCCACTCTTGCACCCAGTTGATCTTC
AGCATCTTTTACTTTCACCAGCGTTTCGGGGTGTGCAAAAACAGGCAAGCAAAATGCCGCAAAGAAGGGA
ATGAGTGCGACACGAAAATGTTGGATGCTCATACTCGTCCTTTTTCAATATTATTGAAGCATTTATCAGG
GTTACTAGTACGTCTCTCAAGGATAAGTAAGTAATATTAAGGTACGGGAGGTATTGGACAGGCCGCAATA
AAATATCTTTATTTTCATTACATCTGTGTGTTGGTTTTTTGTGTGAATCGATAGTACTAACATACGCTCT
CCATCAAAACAAAACGAAACAAAACAAACTAGCAAAATAGGCTGTCCCCAGTGCAAGTGCAGGTGCCAGA
ACATTTCTCTGGCCTAACTGGCCGGTACCTGAGCTCGCTAGCCTCGAGGATATCCCTTCCACTGCAATCC
ACGGCGCGCGGAGTCTGATCTGGGAACGCTCGGCCCGGGAGAGAGAGGAACGCGTGCTCCGACCCTGCTT
TCGGCCACCCGCCTCCTCTCCGGGAGCACACGGACCCCGAGACCGCGGCCTCTCCGGCGTCTTCCCTCCA
CACCGTGCCAAGCCGCCGCCAGGTCGCGCCTGGAACGGAGACTGACTATGCTTTCCACCGCTCCTTCTCC
AGCCCACGCCTCCTGCAGCCGCGAACTGCATTTCCCAGGGCCTCGGGGGTCCCGGGGCCCGAGCCCGCGG
CACCCTGGGAGTGGTAGTCCACGCGGGCCGCCGGCCTAGCCAAGAACAATGGGAGGAGCCTGGGGCTAGG
ACCACACCTCCCGGAGACCCGGCAACCCGCTTTCCGGGTCCTGGCCGGGAACCCCGCCGTCCCGGCCCTC
GCGCCCTGGCTGCCGGCGGAAGAAGCGAGGCGTCCGGACTACATTTCCCGGAGGCCCCCGCGGTTCGCCC
CTCTGCGGCCGCGACGCGGGGGTCTGTGCTCCCCAGGTGCGGTCCGAGGGCGCCGGCCGGCCGCGGACTC
CCTCTCCCGTGGTGCCCTGCGCGTGGCCGGCCCGGCCCCCGGTCTCCCGCGGCGGCGCTGGTTGTTGTCG
TGCGCCGCGGCCGCCCCGCCCCGCCCCCGCTCTCTCCCCTCCCCCCGGCCCTGCGCACGGGCCGCCCCTC
CCCCCGCCTCCCCGGCCCCTCTCACGGTGCCAAGATAAGCTTGGCAATCCGGTACTGTTGGTAAAGCCAC
CATGGAAGATGCCAAAAACATTAAGAAGGGCCCAGCGCCATTCTACCCACTCGAAGACGGGACCGCCGGC
GAGCAGCTGCACAAAGCCATGAAGCGCTACGCCCTGGTGCCCGGCACCATCGCCTTTACCGACGCACATA
TCGAGGTGGACATTACCTACGCCGAGTACTTCGAGATGAGCGTTCGGCTGGCAGAAGCTATGAAGCGCTA
TGGGCTGAATACAAACCATCGGATCGTGGTGTGC
